Addgene plasmid #81437: pDONR223_SMAD4_p.R97H
Purpose: Gateway Donor vector containing SMAD4 , part of the Target Accelerator Plasmid Collection.
Depositing lab: Jesse Boehm & William Hahn & David Root. Depositing organization: Broad Institute. Publication: Systematic Functional Interrogation of Rare Cancer Variants Identifies Oncogenic Alleles. Kim E, Ilic N, Shrestha Y, Zou L, Kamburov A, Zhu C, Yang X, Lubonja R, Tran N, Nguyen C, Lawrence MS, Piccioni F, Bagul M, Doench JG, Chouinard CR, Wu X, Hogstrom L, Natoli T, Tamayo P, Horn H, Corsello SM, Lage K, Root DE, Subramanian A, Golub TR, Getz G, Boehm JS, Hahn WC. Cancer Discov. 2016 Jul;6(7):714-26. doi: 10.1158/2159-8290.CD-16-0160. Epub 2016 May 4. PubMed 27147599.
Backbone
  Vector backbone: pDONR223
  Backbone manufacturer: Invitrogen
  Backbone size w/o insert (bp): 2790
  Vector type: Gateway Entry vector
Growth in bacteria
  Bacterial resistance: Spectinomycin, 50 μg/mL
  Growth temperature: 37°C
  Growth strain: DH5alpha
  Copy number: High Copy
Gene/Insert
  Gene/Insert name: SMAD4
  Species: H. sapiens (human)
  Mutation: R97H
  GenBank ID: NM_005359.5
  Entrez Gene: SMAD4 (a.k.a. DPC4, JIP, MADH4, MYHRS)
  Promoter: None
  Cloning method: Gateway Cloning
  Sequencing primers: 5′ M13pUC-fwd; 3′ M13-Rev
Terms and licenses: Academic/Nonprofit Terms; Industry Terms: Not Available to Industry
Depositor comments: Open state: NO stop codon immediately follows insert
How to cite: pDONR223_SMAD4_p.R97H was a gift from Jesse Boehm & William Hahn & David Root (Addgene plasmid # 81437 ; http://n2t.net/addgene:81437 ; RRID:Addgene_81437)
