[The description below was written by a language model from this plasmid's Addgene catalogue record and pLannotate feature annotations shown in this document.]
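Description:
pDONR223_SMAD4_p.R97H is a Gateway entry clone built on the Invitrogen pDONR223 backbone and carrying the human SMAD4 open reading frame with an R97H missense substitution. It is a bacterial shuttle plasmid rather than an expression vector. It replicates in E. coli from a high-copy ColE1/pUC-type origin and is selected with spectinomycin through the aadA (SmR) aminoglycoside adenylyltransferase gene, which the annotation places downstream of a class 1 integron Pc promoter fragment. The sequenced record is 4,449 nt. Short fragments annotated as lacZα, lacI and GmR appear to be backbone remnants with no intended function, and rrnB T1 and T2 terminators insulate the cloning region from read-through transcription.

The SMAD4 coding sequence is flanked by two attL recombination sites. The automated annotation labels these attL3 and attL2, although the upstream site would conventionally be attL1 in this backbone. These sites allow the ORF to be moved by an LR Clonase reaction into any compatible destination vector, which then supplies the promoter and any tags. The record lists no promoter for the insert, and the only nearby promoter is a T7 promoter lying beyond the downstream attL site on the reverse strand. The clone is in the "open" configuration, with no stop codon directly after the insert, so the ORF can be fused in frame to C-terminal tags encoded by the destination vector.

The plasmid belongs to the Target Accelerator Plasmid Collection, a set of wild-type and variant alleles assembled for systematic functional testing of rare cancer-associated mutations. Here it provides a SMAD4 variant for transfer into expression vectors.
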