Features (pLannotate 1.2.2; 12 found; start..end, strand, type, name):
     38..74      -  CDS            lacZα (fragment): LacZα fragment of β-galactosidase; lacZ fragment
     91..186     +  protein_bind   attL3: mutant version of attL; recombination site for the Gateway® LR reaction LR Clonase™
    192..1847    +  CDS            SMAD4: SMAD4_HUMAN - Also known as DPC4, MADH4. Experimental evidence at protein level: Swiss-Prot protein existence level 1. In muscle physiology, plays a central role in the balance between atrophy and hypertrophy. When recruited by MSTN, promotes atrophy response via phosphorylated SMAD2/4. MSTN decrease causes SMAD4 release and subsequent recruitment by the BMP pathway to promote hypertrophy via phosphorylated SMAD1/5/8. Acts synergistically with SMAD1 and YY1 in bone morphogenetic protein (BMP)-mediated cardiac- specific gene expression. Binds to SMAD binding elements (SBEs) (5'- GTCT/AGAC-3') w
   1850..1948    -  protein_bind   attL2: mutant version of attL; recombination site for the Gateway® LR reaction LR Clonase™
   1966..1984    -  promoter       T7 promoter: promoter for bacteriophage T7 RNA polymerase
   2174..2197    +  promoter       Pc promoter (fragment): intI1 (promoter lies within the coding sequence); class 1 integron promoter
   2373..2429    +  CDS            GmR (fragment): gentamycin acetyltransferase; aacC1; confers resistance to gentamycin
   2436..3227    +  CDS            SmR: aminoglycoside adenylyltransferase (Murphy, 1985); aadA; confers resistance to spectinomycin and streptomycin
   3320..3908    +  rep_origin     ori: high-copy-number ColE1/pMB1/pBR322/pUC origin of replication
   4091..4183    +  CDS            lacI (fragment): lac repressor; lacI; The lac repressor binds to the lac operator to inhibit transcription in E. coli. This inhibition can be relieved by adding lactose or isopropyl-β-D-thiogalactopyranoside (IPTG).
   4238..4265    -  terminator     rrnB T2 terminator: transcription terminator T2 from the E. coli rrnB gene
   4397..4440    +  terminator     rrnB T1 terminator: Escherichia coli rrnB; transcription terminator T1 from the E. coli rrnB gene
>Addgene plasmid #81437 | pDONR223_SMAD4_p.R97H | addgene full sequence | sequence record 168267 | Addgene NGS Result
GGCAGTTCCCTACTCTCGCGTTAACGCTAGCATGGATGTTTTCCCAGTCACGACGTTGTAAAACGACGGC
CAGTCTTAAGCTCGGGCCCCAAATAATGATTTTATTTTGACTGATAGTGACCTGTTCGTTGCAACAAATT
GATGAGCAATGCTTTTTTATAATGACAACTTTGTACAAAAAAGTTGGCACCATGGACAATATGTCTATTA
CGAATACACCAACAAGTAATGATGCCTGTCTGAGCATTGTGCATAGTTTGATGTGCCATAGACAAGGTGG
AGAGAGTGAAACATTTGCAAAAAGAGCAATTGAAAGTTTGGTAAAGAAGCTGAAGGAGAAAAAAGATGAA
TTGGATTCTTTAATAACAGCTATAACTACAAATGGAGCTCATCCTAGTAAATGTGTTACCATACAGAGAA
CATTGGATGGGAGGCTTCAGGTGGCTGGTCGGAAAGGATTTCCTCATGTGATCTATGCCCATCTCTGGAG
GTGGCCTGATCTTCACAAAAATGAACTAAAACATGTTAAATATTGTCAGTATGCGTTTGACTTAAAATGT
GATAGTGTCTGTGTGAATCCATATCACTACGAACGAGTTGTATCACCTGGAATTGATCTCTCAGGATTAA
CACTGCAGAGTAATGCTCCATCAAGTATGATGGTGAAGGATGAATATGTGCATGACTTTGAGGGACAGCC
ATCGTTGTCCACTGAAGGACATTCAATTCAAACCATCCAGCATCCACCAAGTAATCGTGCATCGACAGAG
ACATACAGCACCCCAGCTCTGTTAGCCCCATCTGAGTCTAATGCTACCAGCACTGCCAACTTTCCCAACA
TTCCTGTGGCTTCCACAAGTCAGCCTGCCAGTATACTGGGGGGCAGCCATAGTGAAGGACTGTTGCAGAT
AGCATCAGGGCCTCAGCCAGGACAGCAGCAGAATGGATTTACTGGTCAGCCAGCTACTTACCATCATAAC
AGCACTACCACCTGGACTGGAAGTAGGACTGCACCATACACACCTAATTTGCCTCACCACCAAAACGGCC
ATCTTCAGCACCACCCGCCTATGCCGCCCCATCCCGGACATTACTGGCCTGTTCACAATGAGCTTGCATT
CCAGCCTCCCATTTCCAATCATCCTGCTCCTGAGTATTGGTGTTCCATTGCTTACTTTGAAATGGATGTT
CAGGTAGGAGAGACATTTAAGGTTCCTTCAAGCTGCCCTATTGTTACTGTTGATGGATACGTGGACCCTT
CTGGAGGAGATCGCTTTTGTTTGGGTCAACTCTCCAATGTCCACAGGACAGAAGCCATTGAGAGAGCAAG
GTTGCACATAGGCAAAGGTGTGCAGTTGGAATGTAAAGGTGAAGGTGATGTTTGGGTCAGGTGCCTTAGT
GACCACGCGGTCTTTGTACAGAGTTACTACTTAGACAGAGAAGCTGGGCGTGCACCTGGAGATGCTGTTC
ATAAGATCTACCCAAGTGCATATATAAAGGTCTTTGATTTGCGTCAGTGTCATCGACAGATGCAGCAGCA
GGCGGCTACTGCACAAGCTGCAGCAGCTGCCCAGGCAGCAGCCGTGGCAGGAAACATCCCTGGCCCAGGA
TCAGTAGGTGGAATAGCTCCAGCTATCAGTCTGTCAGCTGCTGCTGGAATTGGTGTTGATGACCTTCGTC
GCTTATGCATACTCAGGATGAGTTTTGTGAAAGGCTGGGGACCGGATTACCCAAGACAGAGCATCAAAGA
AACACCTTGCTGGATTGAAATTCACTTACACCGGGCCCTCCAGCTCCTAGACGAAGTACTTCATACCATG
CCGATTGCAGACCCACAACCTTTAGACTGCCCAACTTTCTTGTACAAAGTTGGCATTATAAGAAAGCATT
GCTTATCAATTTGTTGCAACGAACAGGTCACTATCAGTCAAAATAAAATCATTATTTGCCATCCAGCTGA
TATCCCCTATAGTGAGTCGTATTACATGGTCATAGCTGTTTCCTGGCAGCTCTGGCCCGTGTCTCAAAAT
CTCTGATGTTACATTGCACAAGATAAAAATATATCATCATGCCTCCTCTAGACCAGCCAGGACAGAAATG
CCTCGACTTCGCTGCTACCCAAGGTTGCCGGGTGACGCACACCGTGGAAACGGATGAAGGCACGAACCCA
GTGGACATAAGCCTGTTCGGTTCGTAAGCTGTAATGCAAGTAGCGTATGCGCTCACGCAACTGGTCCAGA
ACCTTGACCGAACGCAGCGGTGGTAACGGCGCAGTGGCGGTTTTCATGGCTTGTTATGACTGTTTTTTTG
GGGTACAGTCTATGCCTCGGGCATCCAAGCAGCAAGCGCGTTACGCCGTGGGTCGATGTTTGATGTTATG
GAGCAGCAACGATGTTACGCAGCAGGGCAGTCGCCCTAAAACAAAGTTAAACATTATGAGGGAAGCGGTG
ATCGCCGAAGTATCGACTCAACTATCAGAGGTAGTTGGCGTCATCGAGCGCCATCTCGAACCGACGTTGC
TGGCCGTACATTTGTACGGCTCCGCAGTGGATGGCGGCCTGAAGCCACACAGTGATATTGATTTGCTGGT
TACGGTGACCGTAAGGCTTGATGAAACAACGCGGCGAGCTTTGATCAACGACCTTTTGGAAACTTCGGCT
TCCCCTGGAGAGAGCGAGATTCTCCGCGCTGTAGAAGTCACCATTGTTGTGCACGACGACATCATTCCGT
GGCGTTATCCAGCTAAGCGCGAACTGCAATTTGGAGAATGGCAGCGCAATGACATTCTTGCAGGTATCTT
CGAGCCAGCCACGATCGACATTGATCTGGCTATCTTGCTGACAAAAGCAAGAGAACATAGCGTTGCCTTG
GTAGGTCCAGCGGCGGAGGAACTCTTTGATCCGGTTCCTGAACAGGATCTATTTGAGGCGCTAAATGAAA
CCTTAACGCTATGGAACTCGCCGCCCGACTGGGCTGGCGATGAGCGAAATGTAGTGCTTACGTTGTCCCG
CATTTGGTACAGCGCAGTAACCGGCAAAATCGCGCCGAAGGATGTCGCTGCCGACTGGGCAATGGAGCGC
CTGCCGGCCCAGTATCAGCCCGTCATACTTGAAGCTAGACAGGCTTATCTTGGACAAGAAGAAGATCGCT
TGGCCTCGCGCGCAGATCAGTTGGAAGAATTTGTCCACTACGTGAAAGGCGAGATCACCAAGGTAGTCGG
CAAATAACCCTCGAGCCACCCATGACCAAAATCCCTTAACGTGAGTTACGCGTCGTTCCACTGAGCGTCA
GACCCCGTAGAAAAGATCAAAGGATCTTCTTGAGATCCTTTTTTTCTGCGCGTAATCTGCTGCTTGCAAA
CAAAAAAACCACCGCTACCAGCGGTGGTTTGTTTGCCGGATCAAGAGCTACCAACTCTTTTTCCGAAGGT
AACTGGCTTCAGCAGAGCGCAGATACCAAATACTGTTCTTCTAGTGTAGCCGTAGTTAGGCCACCACTTC
AAGAACTCTGTAGCACCGCCTACATACCTCGCTCTGCTAATCCTGTTACCAGTGGCTGCTGCCAGTGGCG
ATAAGTCGTGTCTTACCGGGTTGGACTCAAGACGATAGTTACCGGATAAGGCGCAGCGGTCGGGCTGAAC
GGGGGGTTCGTGCACACAGCCCAGCTTGGAGCGAACGACCTACACCGAACTGAGATACCTACAGCGTGAG
CTATGAGAAAGCGCCACGCTTCCCGAAGGGAGAAAGGCGGACAGGTATCCGGTAAGCGGCAGGGTCGGAA
CAGGAGAGCGCACGAGGGAGCTTCCAGGGGGAAACGCCTGGTATCTTTATAGTCCTGTCGGGTTTCGCCA
CCTCTGACTTGAGCGTCGATTTTTGTGATGCTCGTCAGGGGGGCGGAGCCTATGGAAAAACGCCAGCAAC
GCGGCCTTTTTACGGTTCCTGGCCTTTTGCTGGCCTTTTGCTCACATGTTCTTTCCTGCGTTATCCCCTG
ATTCTGTGGATAACCGTATTACCGCCTTTGAGTGAGCTGATACCGCTCGCCGCAGCCGAACGACCGAGCG
CAGCGAGTCAGTGAGCGAGGAAGCGGAAGAGCGCCCAATACGCAAACCGCCTCTCCCCGCGCGTTGGCCG
ATTCATTAATGCAGCTGGCACGACAGGTTTCCCGACTGGAAAGCGGGCAGTGAGCGCAACGCAATTAATA
CGCGTACCGCTAGCCAGGAAGAGTTTGTAGAAACGCAAAAAGGCCATCCGTCAGGATGGCCTTCTGCTTA
GTTTGATGCCTGGCAGTTTATGGCGGGCGTCCTGCCCGCCACCCTCCGGGCCGTTGCTTCACAACGTTCA
AATCCGCTCCCGGCGGATTTGTCCTACTCAGGAGAGCGTTCACCGACAAACAACAGATAAAACGAAAGGC
CCAGTCTTCCGACTGAGCCTTTCGTTTTATTTGATGCCT
