>Addgene plasmid #81437 | pDONR223_SMAD4_p.R97H | depositor partial sequence | sequence record 154756 | Insert sequence
ATGGACAATATGTCTATTACGAATACACCAACAAGTAATGATGCCTGTCTGAGCATTGTGCATAGTTTGA
TGTGCCATAGACAAGGTGGAGAGAGTGAAACATTTGCAAAAAGAGCAATTGAAAGTTTGGTAAAGAAGCT
GAAGGAGAAAAAAGATGAATTGGATTCTTTAATAACAGCTATAACTACAAATGGAGCTCATCCTAGTAAA
TGTGTTACCATACAGAGAACATTGGATGGGAGGCTTCAGGTGGCTGGTCGGAAAGGATTTCCTCATGTGA
TCTATGCCCATCTCTGGAGGTGGCCTGATCTTCACAAAAATGAACTAAAACATGTTAAATATTGTCAGTA
TGCGTTTGACTTAAAATGTGATAGTGTCTGTGTGAATCCATATCACTACGAACGAGTTGTATCACCTGGA
ATTGATCTCTCAGGATTAACACTGCAGAGTAATGCTCCATCAAGTATGATGGTGAAGGATGAATATGTGC
ATGACTTTGAGGGACAGCCATCGTTGTCCACTGAAGGACATTCAATTCAAACCATCCAGCATCCACCAAG
TAATCGTGCATCGACAGAGACATACAGCACCCCAGCTCTGTTAGCCCCATCTGAGTCTAATGCTACCAGC
ACTGCCAACTTTCCCAACATTCCTGTGGCTTCCACAAGTCAGCCTGCCAGTATACTGGGGGGGCAGCCAT
AGTGAAGGACTGTTGCAGATAGCATCAGGGCCTCAGCCAGGACAGCAGCAGAATGGATTTACTGGTCAGC
CAGCTACTTACCATCATAACAGCACTACCACCTGGACTGGAAGTAGGACTGCACCATACACACCTAATTT
GCCTCACCACCAAAACGGCCATCTTCAGCACCACCCGCCTATGCCGCCCCATCCCGGACATTACTGGCCT
GTTCACAATGAGCTTGCATTCCAGCCTCCCATTTCCAATCATCCTGCTCCTGAGTATTGGTGTTCCATTG
CTTACTTTGAAATGGATGTTCAGGTAGGAGAGACATTTAAGGTTCCTTCAAGCTGCCCTATTGTTACTGT
TGATGGATACGTGGACCCTTCTGGAGGAGATCGCTTTTGTTTGGGTCAACTCTCCAATGTCCACAGGACA
GAAGCCATTGAGAGAGCAAGGTTGCACATAGGCAAAGGTGTGCAGTTGGAATGTAAAGGTGAAGGTGATG
TTTGGGTCAGGTGCCTTAGTGACCACGCGGTCTTTGTACAGAGTTACTACTTAGACAGAGAAGCTGGGCG
TGCACCTGGAGATGCTGTTCATAAGATCTACCCAAGTGCATATATAAAGGTCTTTGATTTGCGTCAGTGT
CATCGACAGATGCAGCAGCAGGCGGCTACTGCACAAGCTGCAGCAGCTGCCCAGGCAGCAGCCGTGGCAG
GAAACATCCCTGGCCCAGGATCAGTAGGTGGAATAGCTCCAGCTATCAGTCTGTCAGCTGCTGCTGGAAT
TGGTGTTGATGACCTTCGTCGCTTATGCATACTCAGGATGAGTTTTGTGAAAGGCTGGGGACCGGATTAC
CCAAGACAGAGCATCAAAGAAACACCTTGCTGGATTGAAATTCACTTACACCGGGCCCTCCAGCTCCTAG
ACGAAGTACTTCATACCATGCCGATTGCAGACCCACAACCTTTAGAC
